Addgene plasmid #103192: LSB-hsa-miR-126-3p
Purpose: Used to sense miRNA activity using fluorescence based tools. hsa-miR-126-3p target in 3' UTR of of mKate. miRNA activity can be measured by the repression of mKate2 relative to EBFP2 fluorescent proteins . Plasmid is inherently unstable; please see Depositor Comments
Depositing lab: Ron Weiss. Depositing organization: Massachusetts Institute of Technology. Publication: A mixed antagonistic/synergistic miRNA repression model enables accurate predictions of multi-input miRNA sensor activity. Gam JJ, Babb J, Weiss R. Nat Commun. 2018 Jun 22;9(1):2430. doi: 10.1038/s41467-018-04575-0. PubMed 29934631.
Backbone
  Vector backbone: Low Sensor Backbone (LSB)
  Vector type: Mammalian Expression, Synthetic Biology
Growth in bacteria
  Bacterial resistance: Ampicillin and Kanamycin, 100 & 50 μg/mL
  Growth temperature: 30°C
  Growth strain: NEB Stable
  Copy number: High Copy
Gene/Insert
  Gene/Insert name: hsa-miR-126-3p target
  Species: H. sapiens (human)
  Entrez Gene: MIR126 (a.k.a. MIRN126, miRNA126, mir-126)
  Promoter: EF-1a
  Cloning method: Gibson Cloning
Terms and licenses: Academic/Nonprofit Terms; Industry Terms: Not Available to Industry
Depositor comments: Please note that this plasmid is inherently unstable due to a repeating poly A element. We recommend performing a diagnostic digest on multiple colonies upon receipt. The depositors would like to note the presence of several discrepancies between the depositor sequence and physical plasmid sequence. In particular, the sequences upstream and downstream of the puromycin coding region have 10 bp insertions which do not affect the ability to perform puromycin selection. The sequences for those regions within the physical plasmids are as follows: Upstream of Puro: GAATTCGACCGCCTGTCTCAAGGTGCCACC; Downstream of Puro: GCTTTGAGACTACGCGTGAATTCACTCCTC.
How to cite: LSB-hsa-miR-126-3p was a gift from Ron Weiss (Addgene plasmid # 103192 ; http://n2t.net/addgene:103192 ; RRID:Addgene_103192)
