[The description below was written by a language model from this plasmid's Addgene catalogue record and pLannotate feature annotations shown in this document.]
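Description:
LSB-hsa-miR-126-3p is a mammalian expression plasmid built on the Low Sensor Backbone (LSB) and designed as a two-colour fluorescent sensor of microRNA activity. It replicates in E. coli from a high-copy ColE1/pUC-type origin and carries both AmpR (β-lactamase) and KanR (aminoglycoside phosphotransferase) markers, matching the dual ampicillin and kanamycin selection in the record. The annotated depositor sequence is about 11 kb.

The payload consists of two parallel transcription units with the same architecture: an EF-1α core promoter with EF-1α intron A, a fluorescent protein coding sequence flanked by attB1 and attB2 Gateway recombination scars (with attB4 upstream of each promoter), and a rabbit β-globin polyadenylation region. One unit expresses the red protein mKate2, and according to the record its 3' UTR contains a target site for human miR-126-3p. This target is not annotated in the feature table, but there is an unannotated gap between attB2 and the β-globin sequence where it would be expected to lie. The other unit expresses EBFP2 without a target and acts as an internal reference. When miR-126-3p is active in a transfected cell, the mKate2 transcript is repressed while EBFP2 is not, so the drop in red relative to blue fluorescence reports miRNA activity independently of plasmid dose.

A puromycin N-acetyltransferase cassette with a third β-globin poly(A) allows selection in mammalian cells, although no promoter for it is annotated. The depositors note short insertions flanking this coding region that do not impair selection. They also warn that the repeated poly(A) elements make the plasmid inherently unstable through recombination.
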