Features (pLannotate 1.2.2; 28 found; start..end, strand, type, name):
     87..675     -  rep_origin     ori: high-copy-number ColE1/pMB1/pBR322/pUC origin of replication
    846..1706    -  CDS            AmpR: β-lactamase; bla; confers resistance to ampicillin, carbenicillin, and related antibiotics
   1707..1778    -  promoter       AmpR promoter: bla
   1857..2456    +  CDS            PuroR: puromycin N-acetyltransferase; pac from Streptomyces alboniger; confers resistance to puromycin
   2461..2541    +  CDS            HBB (fragment): HBB_PONPY - Experimental evidence at transcript level: Swiss-Prot protein existence level 2. Involved in oxygen transport from the lung to the various peripheral tissues. From Pongo pygmaeus (Bornean orangutan).
   2612..2667    +  polyA_signal   β-globin poly(A) signal: rabbit β-globin polyadenylation signal (Gil and Proudfoot, 1987)
   3646..3666    +  protein_bind   attB4: mutant version of attB; core recombination site for the Gateway® BP reaction BP Clonase™
   3734..3945    +  promoter       EF-1α core promoter: core promoter for human elongation factor EF-1α
   3946..4884    +  intron         EF-1α intron A: intron upstream of the start codon of human EF-1α
   4911..4931    +  protein_bind   attB1: mutant version of attB; core recombination site for the Gateway® BP reaction BP Clonase™
   4951..5646    +  CDS            mKate2: mKate2 is a basic (constitutively fluorescent) red fluorescent protein published in 2009, derived from Entacmaea quadricolor. It is reported to be a rapidly-maturing monomer with moderate acid sensitivity.
   5666..5690    -  protein_bind   attB2: mutant version of attB; recombination site for the Gateway® BP reaction BP Clonase™
   5834..5908    +  CDS            HBB (fragment): HBB_PONPY - Experimental evidence at transcript level: Swiss-Prot protein existence level 2. Involved in oxygen transport from the lung to the various peripheral tissues. From Pongo pygmaeus (Bornean orangutan).
   5979..6034    +  polyA_signal   β-globin poly(A) signal: rabbit β-globin polyadenylation signal (Gil and Proudfoot, 1987)
   6418..6443    +  misc_feature   SA: splice acceptor site
   7115..7135    +  protein_bind   attB4: mutant version of attB; core recombination site for the Gateway® BP reaction BP Clonase™
   7203..7414    +  promoter       EF-1α core promoter: core promoter for human elongation factor EF-1α
   7415..8353    +  intron         EF-1α intron A: intron upstream of the start codon of human EF-1α
   8380..8400    +  protein_bind   attB1: mutant version of attB; core recombination site for the Gateway® BP reaction BP Clonase™
   8411..9127    +  CDS            EBFP2: EBFP2 is a basic (constitutively fluorescent) blue fluorescent protein published in 2007, derived from Aequorea victoria. It is reported to be a rapidly-maturing monomer with moderate acid sensitivity.
   9135..9159    -  protein_bind   attB2: mutant version of attB; recombination site for the Gateway® BP reaction BP Clonase™
   9163..9243    +  CDS            HBB (fragment): HBB_PONPY - Experimental evidence at transcript level: Swiss-Prot protein existence level 2. Involved in oxygen transport from the lung to the various peripheral tissues. From Pongo pygmaeus (Bornean orangutan).
   9314..9369    +  polyA_signal   β-globin poly(A) signal: rabbit β-globin polyadenylation signal (Gil and Proudfoot, 1987)
   9752..9774    -  protein_bind   lac operator (fragment): The lac repressor binds to the lac operator to inhibit transcription in E. coli. This inhibition can be relieved by adding lactose or isopropyl-β-D-thiogalactopyranoside (IPTG). lac repressor encoded by lacI
   9778..9808    -  promoter       lac promoter: promoter for the E. coli lac operon
   9823..9844    -  protein_bind   CAP binding site: CAP binding activates transcription in the presence of cAMP. E. coli catabolite activator protein
   9857..9896    -  CDS            lacI (fragment): lac repressor; lacI; The lac repressor binds to the lac operator to inhibit transcription in E. coli. This inhibition can be relieved by adding lactose or isopropyl-β-D-thiogalactopyranoside (IPTG).
  10069..10878   +  CDS            KanR: aminoglycoside phosphotransferase; aph(3')-Ia; confers resistance to kanamycin in bacteria or G418 (Geneticin®) in eukaryotes
>Addgene plasmid #103192 | LSB-hsa-miR-126-3p | depositor full sequence | sequence record 195433 | Full Sequence
AATTGAGGGGATAACGCAGGAAAGAACATGTGAGCAAAAGGCCAGCAAAAGGCCAGGAACCGTAAAAAGG
CCGCGTTGCTGGCGTTTTTCCATAGGCTCCGCCCCCCTGACGAGCATCACAAAAATCGACGCTCAAGTCA
GAGGTGGCGAAACCCGACAGGACTATAAAGATACCAGGCGTTTCCCCCTGGAAGCTCCCTCGTGCGCTCT
CCTGTTCCGACCCTGCCGCTTACCGGATACCTGTCCGCCTTTCTCCCTTCGGGAAGCGTGGCGCTTTCTC
ATAGCTCACGCTGTAGGTATCTCAGTTCGGTGTAGGTCGTTCGCTCCAAGCTGGGCTGTGTGCACGAACC
CCCCGTTCAGCCCGACCGCTGCGCCTTATCCGGTAACTATCGTCTTGAGTCCAACCCGGTAAGACACGAC
TTATCGCCACTGGCAGCAGCCACTGGTAACAGGATTAGCAGAGCGAGGTATGTAGGCGGTGCTACAGAGT
TCTTGAAGTGGTGGCCTAACTACGGCTACACTAGAAGAACAGTATTTGGTATCTGCGCTCTGCTGAAGCC
AGTTACCTTCGGAAAAAGAGTTGGTAGCTCTTGATCCGGCAAACAAACCACCGCTGGTAGCGGTGGTTTT
TTTGTTTGCAAGCAGCAGATTACGCGCAGAAAAAAAGGATCTCAAGAAGATCCTTTGATCTTTTCTACGG
GGTCTGACGCTCAGTGGAACGAAAACTCACGTTAAGGGATTTTGGTCATGAGATTATCAAAAAGGATCTT
CACCTAGATCCTTTTAAATTAAAAATGAAGTTTTAAATCAATCTAAAGTATATATGAGTAAACTTGGTCT
GACAGTTACCAATGCTTAATCAGTGAGGCACCTATCTCAGCGATCTGTCTATTTCGTTCATCCATAGTTG
CCTGACTCCCCGTCGTGTAGATAACTACGATACGGGAGGGCTTACCATCTGGCCCCAGTGCTGCAATGAT
ACCGCGAGAACCACGCTCACCGGCTCCAGATTTATCAGCAATAAACCAGCCAGCCGGAAGGGCCGAGCGC
AGAAGTGGTCCTGCAACTTTATCCGCCTCCATCCAGTCTATTAATTGTTGCCGGGAAGCTAGAGTAAGTA
GTTCGCCAGTTAATAGTTTGCGCAACGTTGTTGCCATTGCTACAGGCATCGTGGTGTCACGCTCGTCGTT
TGGTATGGCTTCATTCAGCTCCGGTTCCCAACGATCAAGGCGAGTTACATGATCCCCCATGTTGTGCAAA
AAAGCGGTTAGCTCCTTCGGTCCTCCGATCGTTGTCAGAAGTAAGTTGGCCGCAGTGTTATCACTCATGG
TTATGGCAGCACTGCATAATTCTCTTACTGTCATGCCATCCGTAAGATGCTTTTCTGTGACTGGTGAGTA
CTCAACCAAGTCATTCTGAGAATAGTGTATGCGGCGACCGAGTTGCTCTTGCCCGGCGTCAATACGGGAT
AATACCGCGCCACATAGCAGAACTTTAAAAGTGCTCATCATTGGAAAACGTTCTTCGGGGCGAAAACTCT
CAAGGATCTTACCGCTGTTGAGATCCAGTTCGATGTAACCCACTCGTGCACCCAACTGATCTTCAGCATC
TTTTACTTTCACCAGCGTTTCTGGGTGAGCAAAAACAGGAAGGCAAAATGCCGCAAAAAAGGGAATAAGG
GCGACACGGAAATGTTGAATACTCATACTCTTCCTTTTTCAATATTATTGAAGCATTTATCAGGGTTATT
GTCTCATGAGCGGATACATATTTGAATGTAGCTCCGAATTTCTCGAGGGCTTGTCGACGACGGCGGTCTC
CGTCGTCAGGATCATGAATTCGACCCGCCTGCCACCATGACCGAGTACAAGCCCACGGTGCGCCTCGCCA
CCCGCGACGACGTCCCCCGGGCCGTACGCACCCTCGCCGCCGCGTTCGCCGACTACCCCGCCACGCGCCA
CACCGTCGACCCGGACCGCCACATCGAGCGGGTCACCGAGCTGCAAGAACTCTTCCTCACGCGCGTCGGG
CTCGACATCGGCAAGGTGTGGGTCGCGGACGACGGCGCCGCGGTGGCGGTCTGGACCACGCCGGAGAGCG
TCGAAGCGGGGGCGGTGTTCGCCGAGATCGGCCCGCGCATGGCCGAGTTGAGCGGTTCCCGGCTGGCCGC
GCAGCAACAGATGGAAGGCCTCCTGGCGCCGCACCGGCCCAAGGAGCCCGCGTGGTTCCTGGCCACCGTC
GGCGTCTCGCCCGACCACCAGGGCAAGGGTCTGGGCAGCGCCGTCGTGCTCCCCGGAGTGGAGGCGGCCG
AGCGCGCCGGGGTGCCCGCCTTCCTGGAGACATCCGCGCCCCGCAACCTCCCCTTCTACGAGCGGCTCGG
CTTCACCGTCACCGCCGACGTCGAGGTGCCCGAAGGACCGCGCACCTGGTGCATGACCCGCAAGCCCGGT
GCCTGATACGCGTGAATTCACTCCTCAGGTGCAGGCTGCCTATCAGAAGGTGGTGGCTGGTGTGGCCAAT
GCCCTGGCTCACAAATACCACTGAGATCTTTTTCCCTCTGCCAAAAATTATGGGGACATCATGAAGCCCC
TTGAGCATCTGACTTCTGGCTAATAAAGGAAATTTATTTTCATTGCAATAGTGTGTTGGAATTTTTTGTG
TCTCTCACTCGGAAGGACATATGGGAGGGCAAATCATTTAAAACATCAGAATGAGTATTTGGTTTAGAGT
TTGGCAACATATGCCCATATGCTGGCTGCCATGAACAAAGGTTGGCTATAAAGAGGTCATCAGTATATGA
AACAGCCCCCTGCTGTCCATTCCTTATTCCATAGAAAAGCCTTGACTTGAGGTTAGATTTTTTTTATATT
TTGTTTTGTGTTATTTTTTTCTTTAACATCCCTAAAATTTTCCTTACATGTTTTACTAGCCAGATTTTTC
CTCCTCTCCTGACTACTCCCAGTCATAGCTGTCCCTCTTCTCTTATGGAGATCCCTCGACCTGCAGCCCA
AGCTTGAATTCTCTAGAATTACCCTGTTATCCCTATGCTTGGTTTACCGAGCTCTTATTGGTTTTCAAAC
TTCATTGACTGTGCCCAACGCGCCTGGGAGCTCACGGGGACAGCCCCCCCCCAAAGCCCCCAGGGATGTA
ATTACGTCCCTCCCCCGCTAGGGGGCAGCAGCGAGCCGCCCGGGGCTCCGCTCCGGTCCGGCGCTCCCCC
CGCATCCCCGAGCCGGCAGCGTGCGGGGACAGCCCGGGCACGGGGAAGGTGGCACGGGATCGCTTTCCTC
TGAACGCTTCTCGCTGCTCTTTGAGCCTGCAGACACCTGGGGGGATACGGGGAAAAAGCTAGGCTGAAAG
ACCGGTTCTTAGAATGACACGCGCCTGGGAGCTCACGGGGACAGCCCCCCCCCAAAGCCCCCAGGGATGT
AATTACGTCCCTCCCCCGCTAGGGGGCAGCAGCGAGCCGCCCGGGGCTCCGCTCCGGTCCGGCGCTCCCC
CCGCATCCCCGAGCCGGCAGCGTGCGGGGACAGCCCGGGCACGGGGAAGGTGGCACGGGATCGCTTTCCT
CTGAACGCTTCTCGCTGCTCTTTGAGCCTGCAGACACCTGGGGGGATACGGGGAAAAAGCTAACTTCTGA
GACGACAACTTTGTATAGAAAAGTTGGCTCCGAATTCGCCCTTGACAGCAGAGATCCAGTTTGGTTAATT
AATTGGCTCCGGTGCCCGTCAGTGGGCAGAGCGCACATCGCCCACAGTCCCCGAGAAGTTGTGGGGAGGG
GTCGGCAATTGAACCGGTGCCTAGAGAAGGTGGCGCGGGGTAAACTGGGAAAGTGATGTCGTGTACTGGC
TCCGCCTTTTTCCCGAGGGTGGGGGAGAACCGTATATAAGTGCAGTAGTCGCCGTGAACGTTCTTTTTCG
CAACGGGTTTGCCGCCAGAACACAGGTAAGTGCCGTGTGTGGTTCCCGCGGGCCTGGCCTCTTTACGGGT
TATGGCCCTTGCGTGCCTTGAATTACTTCCACCTGGCTGCAGTACGTGATTCTTGATCCCGAGCTTCGGG
TTGGAAGTGGGTGGGAGAGTTCGAGGCCTTGCGCTTAAGGAGCCCCTTCGCCTCGTGCTTGAGTTGAGGC
CTGGCCTGGGCGCTGGGGCCGCCGCGTGCGAATCTGGTGGCACCTTCGCGCCTGTCTCGCTGCTTTCGAT
AAGTCTCTAGCCATTTAAAATTTTTGATGACCTGCTGCGACGCTTTTTTTCTGGCAAGATAGTCTTGTAA
ATGCGGGCCAAGATCTGCACACTGGTATTTCGGTTTTTGGGGCCGCGGGCGGCGACGGGGCCCGTGCGTC
CCAGCGCACATGTTCGGCGAGGCGGGGCCTGCGAGCGCGGCCACCGAGAATCGGACGGGGGTAGTCTCAA
GCTGGCCGGCCTGCTCTGGTGCCTGGCCTCGCGCCGCCGTGTATCGCCCCGCCCTGGGCGGCAAGGCTGG
CCCGGTCGGCACCAGTTGCGTGAGCGGAAAGATGGCCGCTTCCCGGCCCTGCTGCAGGGAGCTCAAAATG
GAGGACGCGGCGCTCGGGAGAGCGGGCGGGTGAGTCACCCACACAAAGGAAAAGGGCCTTTCCGTCCTCA
GCCGTCGCTTCATGTGACTCCACGGAGTACCGGGCGCCGTCCAGGCACCTCGATTAGTTCTCGAGCTTTT
GGAGTACGTCGTCTTTAGGTTGGGGGGAGGGGTTTTATGCGATGGAGTTTCCCCACACTGAGTGGGTGGA
GACTGAAGTTAGGCCAGCTTGGCACTTGATGTAATTCTCCTTGGAATTTGCCCTTTTTGAGTTTGGATCT
TGGTTCATTCTCAAGCCTCAGACAGTGGTTCAAAGTTTTTTTCTTCCATTTCAGGTGTCGTGAGAAGGGC
GAATTCGACCCAAGTTTGTACAAAAAAGCAGGCTGGATCCAGGTGCCACCATGGTGAGCGAGCTGATTAA
GGAGAACATGCACATGAAGCTGTACATGGAGGGCACCGTGAACAACCACCACTTCAAGTGCACATCCGAG
GGCGAAGGCAAGCCCTACGAGGGCACCCAGACCATGAGAATCAAGGCGGTCGAGGGCGGCCCTCTCCCCT
TCGCCTTCGACATCCTGGCTACCAGCTTCATGTACGGCAGCAAAACCTTCATCAACCACACCCAGGGCAT
CCCCGACTTCTTTAAGCAGTCCTTCCCCGAGGGCTTCACATGGGAGAGAGTCACCACATACGAAGATGGG
GGCGTGCTGACCGCTACCCAGGACACCAGCCTCCAGGACGGCTGCCTCATCTACAACGTCAAGATCAGAG
GGGTGAACTTCCCATCCAACGGCCCTGTGATGCAGAAGAAAACACTCGGCTGGGAGGCCTCCACCGAGAC
ACTGTACCCCGCTGACGGCGGCCTGGAAGGCAGAGCCGACATGGCCCTGAAGCTCGTGGGCGGGGGCCAC
CTGATCTGCAACCTTAAGACCACATACAGATCCAAGAAACCCGCTAAGAACCTCAAGATGCCCGGCGTCT
ACTATGTGGACAGGAGACTGGAAAGAATCAAGGAGGCCGACAAAGAGACATACGTCGAGCAGCACGAGGT
GGCTGTGGCCAGATACTGCGACCTCCCTAGCAAACTGGGGCACAAACTTAATTGAGAATTCTACCACCCA
GCTTTCTTGTACAAAGTGGTACGTCTCAAGACCAGAGGTCTCTGCTTCGGGCAATCGCATTATTACTCAC
GGTACGACGCATTATTACTCACGGTACGACGCATTATTACTCACGGTACGACGCATTATTACTCACGGTA
CGACAACCAGAAGAGACCTGTGCTTCACTCCTCAGGTGCAGGCTGCCTATCAGAAGGTGGTGGCTGGTGT
GGCCAATGCCCTGGCTCACAAATACCACTGAGATCTTTTTCCCTCTGCCAAAAATTATGGGGACATCATG
AAGCCCCTTGAGCATCTGACTTCTGGCTAATAAAGGAAATTTATTTTCATTGCAATAGTGTGTTGGAATT
TTTTGTGTCTCTCACTCGGAAGGACATATGGGAGGGCAAATCATTTAAAACATCAGAATGAGTATTTGGT
TTAGAGTTTGGCAACATATGCCCATATGCTGGCTGCCATGAACAAAGGTTGGCTATAAAGAGGTCATCAG
TATATGAAACAGCCCCCTGCTGTCCATTCCTTATTCCATAGAAAAGCCTTGACTTGAGGTTAGATTTTTT
TTATATTTTGTTTTGTGTTATTTTTTTCTTTAACATCCCTAAAATTTTCCTTACATGTTTTACTAGCCAG
ATTTTTCCTCCTCTCCTGACTACTCCCAGTCATAGCTGTCCCTCTTCTCTTATGGAGATCCCGAGCGGTG
CGTTTTTATGCTTGTAGTATTGTATAATGTTTTTAAGATCCAAGCTTCTGACCTCTTCTCTTCCTCCCAC
AGGGCCTCGAGACAATTGCATCGATGGTACCAGTGAAAGTCTGCAATGAATTCGAGTTGGCGCGCCTGTC
ATTCTAAATCTCTCTTTCAGCCTAAAGCTTTTTCCCCGTATCCCCCCAGGTGTCTGCAGGCTCAAAGAGC
AGCGAGAAGCGTTCAGAGGAAAGCGATCCCGTGCCACCTTCCCCGTGCCCGGGCTGTCCCCGCACGCTGC
CGGCTCGGGGATGCGGGGGGAGCGCCGGACCGGAGCGGAGCCCCGGGCGGCTCGCTGCTGCCCCCTAGCG
GGGGAGGGACGTAATTACATCCCTGGGGGCTTTGGGAGGGGGCTGTCCCCGTGAGCTCCCAGGCGCGCCT
GTCATTCTAAATCTCTCTTTCAGCCTAAAGCTTTTTCCCCGTATCCCCCCAGGTGTCTGCAGGCTCAAAG
AGCAGCGAGAAGCGTTCAGAGGAAAGCGATCCCGTGCCACCTTCCCCGTGCCCGGGCTGTCCCCGCACGC
TGCCGGCTCGGGGATGCGGGGGGAGCGCCGGACCGGAGCGGAGCCCCGGGCGGCTCGCTGCTGCCCCCTA
GCGGGGGAGGGACGTAATTACATCCCTGGGGGCTTTGGGGGGGGGCTGTCCCCGTGAGCTCCCAGGCGCG
CCAACTCGGTACCGTATCGATGTCGACGTTAACGCTAGTGATATCAACTTTGTATAGAAAAGTTGGCTCC
GAATTCGCCCTTGACAGCAGAGATCCAGTTTGGTTAATTAATTGGCTCCGGTGCCCGTCAGTGGGCAGAG
CGCACATCGCCCACAGTCCCCGAGAAGTTGTGGGGAGGGGTCGGCAATTGAACCGGTGCCTAGAGAAGGT
GGCGCGGGGTAAACTGGGAAAGTGATGTCGTGTACTGGCTCCGCCTTTTTCCCGAGGGTGGGGGAGAACC
GTATATAAGTGCAGTAGTCGCCGTGAACGTTCTTTTTCGCAACGGGTTTGCCGCCAGAACACAGGTAAGT
GCCGTGTGTGGTTCCCGCGGGCCTGGCCTCTTTACGGGTTATGGCCCTTGCGTGCCTTGAATTACTTCCA
CCTGGCTGCAGTACGTGATTCTTGATCCCGAGCTTCGGGTTGGAAGTGGGTGGGAGAGTTCGAGGCCTTG
CGCTTAAGGAGCCCCTTCGCCTCGTGCTTGAGTTGAGGCCTGGCCTGGGCGCTGGGGCCGCCGCGTGCGA
ATCTGGTGGCACCTTCGCGCCTGTCTCGCTGCTTTCGATAAGTCTCTAGCCATTTAAAATTTTTGATGAC
CTGCTGCGACGCTTTTTTTCTGGCAAGATAGTCTTGTAAATGCGGGCCAAGATCTGCACACTGGTATTTC
GGTTTTTGGGGCCGCGGGCGGCGACGGGGCCCGTGCGTCCCAGCGCACATGTTCGGCGAGGCGGGGCCTG
CGAGCGCGGCCACCGAGAATCGGACGGGGGTAGTCTCAAGCTGGCCGGCCTGCTCTGGTGCCTGGCCTCG
CGCCGCCGTGTATCGCCCCGCCCTGGGCGGCAAGGCTGGCCCGGTCGGCACCAGTTGCGTGAGCGGAAAG
ATGGCCGCTTCCCGGCCCTGCTGCAGGGAGCTCAAAATGGAGGACGCGGCGCTCGGGAGAGCGGGCGGGT
GAGTCACCCACACAAAGGAAAAGGGCCTTTCCGTCCTCAGCCGTCGCTTCATGTGACTCCACGGAGTACC
GGGCGCCGTCCAGGCACCTCGATTAGTTCTCGAGCTTTTGGAGTACGTCGTCTTTAGGTTGGGGGGAGGG
GTTTTATGCGATGGAGTTTCCCCACACTGAGTGGGTGGAGACTGAAGTTAGGCCAGCTTGGCACTTGATG
TAATTCTCCTTGGAATTTGCCCTTTTTGAGTTTGGATCTTGGTTCATTCTCAAGCCTCAGACAGTGGTTC
AAAGTTTTTTTCTTCCATTTCAGGTGTCGTGAGAAGGGCGAATTCGACCCAAGTTTGTACAAAAAAGCAG
GCTCGCCACCATGGTGAGCAAGGGCGAGGAGCTGTTCACCGGGGTGGTGCCCATCCTGGTCGAGCTGGAC
GGCGACGTAAACGGCCACAAGTTCAGCGTGAGGGGCGAGGGCGAGGGCGATGCCACCAACGGCAAGCTGA
CCCTGAAGTTCATCTGCACCACCGGCAAGCTGCCCGTGCCCTGGCCCACCCTCGTGACCACCCTGAGCCA
CGGCGTGCAGTGCTTCGCCCGCTACCCCGACCACATGAAGCAGCACGACTTCTTCAAGTCCGCCATGCCC
GAAGGCTACGTCCAGGAGCGCACCATCTTCTTCAAGGACGACGGCACCTACAAGACCCGCGCCGAGGTGA
AGTTCGAGGGCGACACCCTAGTGAACCGCATCGAGCTGAAGGGCGTCGACTTCAAGGAGGACGGCAACAT
CCTGGGGCACAAGCTGGAGTACAACTTCAACAGCCACAACATCTATATCATGGCCGTCAAGCAGAAGAAC
GGCATCAAGGTGAACTTCAAGATCCGCCACAACGTGGAGGACGGCAGCGTGCAGCTCGCCGACCACTACC
AGCAGAACACCCCCATCGGCGACGGCCCCGTGCTGCTGCCCGACAGCCACTACCTGAGCACCCAGTCCGT
GCTGAGCAAAGACCCCAACGAGAAGCGCGATCACATGGTCCTGCTGGAGTTCCGCACCGCCGCCGGGATC
ACTCTCGGCATGGACGAGCTGTACAAGTAATACCACCCAGCTTTCTTGTACAAAGTGGTACGCGTGAATT
CACTCCTCAGGTGCAGGCTGCCTATCAGAAGGTGGTGGCTGGTGTGGCCAATGCCCTGGCTCACAAATAC
CACTGAGATCTTTTTCCCTCTGCCAAAAATTATGGGGACATCATGAAGCCCCTTGAGCATCTGACTTCTG
GCTAATAAAGGAAATTTATTTTCATTGCAATAGTGTGTTGGAATTTTTTGTGTCTCTCACTCGGAAGGAC
ATATGGGAGGGCAAATCATTTAAAACATCAGAATGAGTATTTGGTTTAGAGTTTGGCAACATATGCCCAT
ATGCTGGCTGCCATGAACAAAGGTTGGCTATAAAGAGGTCATCAGTATATGAAACAGCCCCCTGCTGTCC
ATTCCTTATTCCATAGAAAAGCCTTGACTTGAGGTTAGATTTTTTTTATATTTTGTTTTGTGTTATTTTT
TTCTTTAACATCCCTAAAATTTTCCTTACATGTTTTACTAGCCAGATTTTTCCTCCTCTCCTGACTACTC
CCAGTCATAGCTGTCCCTCTTCTCTTATGGAGATCCCTCGACCTGCAGCCCAAGCTTGGCGTAATCATGG
TCATAGCTGTTTCCTGTGTGAAATTGTTATCCGCTCACAATTCCACACAACATACGAGCCGGAAGCATAA
AGTGTAAAGCCTGGGGTGCCTAATGAGTGAGCTAACTCACATTAATTGCGTTGCGCTCACTGCCCGCTTT
CCAGTCGGGAAACCTGTCGTGCCAGCGGATCGACAGTACTAAGCTTGGTCTAATACCCAATCTCTCGTCT
TATCCAGATGTTTTATACGCCTCTGGCCCGTGTCTCAAAATCTCTGATGTTACATTGCACAAGATAAAAT
AATATCATCATGAACAATAAAACTGTCTGCTTACATAAACAGTAATACAAGGGGTGTTATGAGCCATATT
CAACGGGAAACGTCGAGGCCGCGATTAAATTCCAACATGGATGCTGATTTATATGGGTATAAATGGGCTC
GCGATAATGTCGGGCAATCAGGTGCGACAATCTATCGCTTGTATGGGAAGCCCGATGCGCCAGAGTTGTT
TCTGAAACATGGCAAAGGTAGCGTTGCCAATGATGTTACAGATGAGATGGTCAGACTAAACTGGCTGACG
GAATTTATGCCTCTTCCGACCATCAAGCATTTTATCCGTACTCCTGATGATGCATGGTTACTCACCACTG
CGATCCCCGGAAAAACAGCATTCCAGGTATTAGAAGAATATCCTGATTCAGGTGAAAATATTGTTGATGC
GCTGGCAGTGTTCCTGCGCCGGTTGCATTCGATTCCTGTTTGTAATTGTCCTTTTAACAGCGATCGCGTA
TTTCGTCTCGCTCAGGCGCAATCACGAATGAATAACGGTTTGGTTGATGCGAGTGATTTTGATGACGAGC
GTAATGGCTGGCCTGTTGAACAAGTCTGGAAAGAAATGCATAAACTTTTGCCATTCTCACCGGATTCAGT
CGTCACTCATGGTGATTTCTCACTTGATAACCTTATTTTTGACGAGGGGAAATTAATAGGTTGTATTGAT
GTTGGACGAGTCGGAATCGCAGACCGATACCAGGATCTTGCCATCCTATGGAACTGCCTCGGTGAGTTTT
CTCCTTCATTACAGAAACGGCTTTTTCAAAAATATGGTATTGATAATCCTGATATGAATAAATTGCAGTT
TCATTTGATGCTCGATGAGTTTTTCTAATCAGAATTGGTTAATTGGTTGTAACACTGGCAGAGCATTACG
CTGACTTGACGGGACGGCGCAAGCTCATGACCAAAATCCCTTAACGTGAGTTACGCGTCGTTCCACTGAG
CGTCAGAGGTATCACTAGTATTACAGAGGTAAGTTATAACAGTCGCCTAACCC
