>Addgene plasmid #103192 | LSB-hsa-miR-126-3p | depositor partial sequence | sequence record 195434 | hsa-miR-126-3p target
CGCATTATTACTCACGGTACGA
