>Addgene plasmid #103192 | LSB-hsa-miR-126-3p | addgene partial sequence | sequence record 226597 | mKate2-F 5'-ACCCGCTAAGAACCTCAAGA-3'
GGCCGACAAAGAGACATACGTCGAGCAGCACGAGGTGGCTGTGGCCAGATACTGCGACCTCCCTAGCAAA
CTGGGGCACAAACTTAATTGAGAATTCTACCACCCAGCTTTCTTGTACAAAGTGGTACGTCTCAAGACCA
GAGGTCTCTGCTTCGGGCAATCGCATTATTACTCACGGTACGACGCATTATTACTCACGGTACGACGCAT
TATTACTCACGGTACGACGCATTATTACTCACGGTACGACAACCAGAAGAGACCTGTGCTTCACTCCTCA
GGTGCAGGCTGCCTATCAGAAGGTGGTGGCTGGTGTGGCCAATGCCCTGGCTCACAAATACCACTGAGAT
CTTTTTCCCTCTGCCAAAAATTATGGGGACATCATGAAGCCCCTTGAGCATCTGACTTCTGGCTAATAAA
GGAAATTTATTTTCATTGCAATAGTGTGTTGGAATTTTTTGTGTCTCTCACTCGGAAGGACATATGGGAG
GGCAAATCATTTAAAACATCAGAATGAGTATTTGGTTTAGAGTTTGGCAACATATGCCCATATGCTGGCT
GCCATGAACAAAGGTTGGCTATAAAGAGGTCATCAGTATATGAAACAGCCCCCTGCTGTCCATTCCTTAT
TCCATAG
